Addgene plasmid #171353: pFTK081
Purpose: Part Plasmid Entry Vector (LVL0) from the Fungal Modular Cloning ToolKit.
Depositing lab: Arnold Driessen. Depositing organization: University of Groningen. Publication: Modular Synthetic Biology Toolkit for Filamentous Fungi. Mozsik L, Pohl C, Meyer V, Bovenberg RAL, Nygard Y, Driessen AJM. ACS Synth Biol. 2021 Nov 2. doi: 10.1021/acssynbio.1c00260. PubMed 34726388.
Backbone
  Vector backbone: pICH41276
  Vector type: Bacterial Expression, Yeast Expression, Synthetic Biology
Growth in bacteria
  Bacterial resistance: Spectinomycin, 50 μg/mL
  Growth temperature: 37°C
  Growth strain: DH5alpha
  Copy number: High Copy
Gene/Insert
  Gene/Insert name: TactA ANIA_06542 P. rubens terminator
  Species: Penicillium, Aspergillus, or other fungal sources
  Mutation: n/a
  Cloning method: Restriction Enzyme; 5′ cloning site Unknown (unknown if destroyed)
Terms and licenses: Academic/Nonprofit Terms; Industry Terms: Not Available to Industry
How to cite: pFTK081 was a gift from Arnold Driessen (Addgene plasmid # 171353 ; http://n2t.net/addgene:171353 ; RRID:Addgene_171353)
