[The description below was written by a language model from this plasmid's Addgene catalogue record and pLannotate feature annotations shown in this document.]
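Description:
pFTK081 is a level 0 (LVL0) part plasmid from the Fungal Modular Cloning ToolKit, a synthetic biology collection for assembling expression constructs for filamentous fungi. It is built on the pICH41276 backbone, a small MoClo-style entry vector, and the sequenced plasmid is 3,124 nt long. It is maintained in E. coli through a high-copy ColE1/pUC-type origin of replication and selected with spectinomycin. Resistance comes from an aadA coding sequence (streptomycin/spectinomycin adenylyltransferase), which lies downstream of an annotated AmpR (bla) promoter. The short integrase, gentamicin acetyltransferase and lacI fragments in the feature table are probably remnants carried along with the resistance cassette and backbone rather than functional genes.

The payload is a single transcriptional terminator part, recorded as TactA, the actin gene terminator. The insert name combines an Aspergillus-style locus identifier (ANIA_06542) with "P. rubens", and the species field lists only Penicillium, Aspergillus or other fungal sources, so the exact source organism is ambiguous in the record. The automated annotation does not pick up the terminator. It presumably lies in the unannotated region after the origin and lacI fragment, but its coordinates are not stated, and the flanking cloning sites are listed as unknown.

The plasmid has no promoter or coding sequence of its own for fungal expression, so it acts as a storage and donor vector. In modular cloning schemes, such level 0 parts are typically combined with promoter and coding sequence parts to build complete transcription units, where this element would supply transcription termination downstream of a gene of interest in a fungal host.
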