Features (pLannotate 1.2.2; 6 found; start..end, strand, type, name):
    110..214     +  promoter       AmpR promoter: bla
    205..285     -  CDS            int (fragment): INT2_ECOLX - Protein inferred from homology: Swiss-Prot protein existence level 3. Putative integrase believed to be involved in the insertion of antibiotic resistance genes into plasmids and transposons. From Escherichia coli.
    373..429     +  CDS            GmR (fragment): gentamycin acetyltransferase; aacC1; confers resistance to gentamycin
    436..1224    +  CDS            aadA: S3AD_ECOLX - Experimental evidence at protein level: Swiss-Prot protein existence level 1. Mediates bacterial resistance to the antibiotics streptomycin and spectinomycin. From Escherichia coli.
   1398..1986    +  rep_origin     ori: high-copy-number ColE1/pMB1/pBR322/pUC origin of replication
   2169..2218    +  CDS            lacI (fragment): lac repressor; lacI; The lac repressor binds to the lac operator to inhibit transcription in E. coli. This inhibition can be relieved by adding lactose or isopropyl-β-D-thiogalactopyranoside (IPTG).
>Addgene plasmid #171353 | pFTK081 | addgene full sequence | sequence record 351494 | Addgene NGS Result
GTGGCTCTTCAGTGGACGAAAGGGCCTCGTGATACGCCTATTTTTATAGGTTAATGTCATGATAATAATG
GTTTCTTAGACGTCAGGTGGCACTTTTCGGGGAAATGTGCGCGGAACCCCTATTTGTTTATTTTTCTAAA
TACATTCAAATATGTATCCGCTCATGAGACAATAACCCTGATAAATGCTTCAATAATATTGAAAAAGGAA
GAGTATGCGCTCACGCAACTGGTCCAGAACCTTGACCGAACGCAGCGGTGGTAACGGCGCAGTGGCGGTT
TTCATGGCTTGTTATGACTGTTTTTTTTTGGGGTACAGTCTATGCCTCGGGCATCCAAGCAGCAAGCGCG
TTACGCCGTGGGTCGATGTTTGATGTTATGGAGCAGCAACGATGTTACGCAGCAGGGCAGTCGCCCTAAA
ACAAAGTTAAACATCATGAGGGAAGCGGTGATCGCCGAAGTATCGACTCAACTATCAGAGGTAGTTGGCG
TCATCGAGCGCCATCTCGAACCGACGTTGCTGGCCGTACATTTGTACGGCTCCGCAGTGGATGGCGGCCT
GAAGCCACACAGCGATATTGATTTGCTGGTTACGGTGACCGTAAGGCTTGATGAAACAACGCGGCGAGCT
TTGATCAACGACCTTTTGGAAACTTCGGCTTCCCCTGGAGAGAGCGAGATTCTCCGCGCTGTAGAAGTCA
CCATTGTTGTGCACGACGACATCATTCCGTGGCGTTATCCAGCTAAGCGCGAACTGCAATTTGGAGAATG
GCAGCGCAATGACATTCTTGCAGGTATCTTCGAGCCAGCCACGATCGACATTGATCTGGCTATCTTGCTG
ACAAAAGCAAGAGAACATAGCGTTGCCTTGGTAGGTCCAGCGGCGGAGGAACTCTTTGATCCGGTTCCTG
AACAGGATCTATTTGAGGCGCTAAATGAAACCTTAACGCTATGGAACTCGCCGCCCGACTGGGCTGGCGA
TGAGCGAAATGTAGTGCTTACGTTGTCCCGCATTTGGTACAGCGCAGTAACCGGCAAAATCGCGCCGAAG
GATGTCGCTGCCGACTGGGCAATGGAGCGCCTGCCGGCCCAGTATCAGCCCGTCATACTTGAAGCTAGAC
AGGCTTATCTTGGACAAGAAGAAGATCGCTTGGCCTCGCGCGCAGATCAGTTGGAAGAATTTGTCCATTA
CGTAAAAGGCGAGATCACCAAGGTAGTCGGCAAATAACTGTCAGACCAAGTTTACTCATATATACTTTAG
ATTGATTTAAAACTTCATTTTTAATTTAAAAGGATCTAGGTGAAGATCCTTTTTGATAATCTCATGACCA
AAATCCCTTAACGTGAGTTTTCGTTCCACTGAGCGTCAGACCCCGTAGAAAAGATCAAAGGATCTTCTTG
AGATCCTTTTTTTCTGCGCGTAATCTGCTGCTTGCAAACAAAAAAACCACCGCTACCAGCGGTGGTTTGT
TTGCCGGATCAAGAGCTACCAACTCTTTTTCCGAAGGTAACTGGCTTCAGCAGAGCGCAGATACCAAATA
CTGTTCTTCTAGTGTAGCCGTAGTTAGGCCACCACTTCAAGAACTCTGTAGCACCGCCTACATACCTCGC
TCTGCTAATCCTGTTACCAGTGGCTGCTGCCAGTGGCGATAAGTCGTGTCTTACCGGGTTGGACTCAAGA
CGATAGTTACCGGATAAGGCGCAGCGGTCGGGCTGAACGGGGGGTTCGTGCACACAGCCCAGCTTGGAGC
GAACGACCTACACCGAACTGAGATACCTACAGCGTGAGCTATGAGAAAGCGCCACGCTTCCCGAAGGGAG
AAAGGCGGACAGGTATCCGGTAAGCGGCAGGGTCGGAACAGGAGAGCGCACGAGGGAGCTTCCAGGGGGA
AACGCCTGGTATCTTTATAGTCCTGTCGGGTTTCGCCACCTCTGACTTGAGCGTCGATTTTTGTGATGCT
CGTCAGGGGGGCGGAGCCTATGGAAAAACGCCAGCAACGCGGCCTTTTTACGGTTCCTGGCCTTTTGCTG
GCCTTTTGCTCACATGTTCTTTCCTGCGTTATCCCCTGATTCTGTGGATAACCGTATTACCGCCTTTGAG
TGAGCTGATACCGCTCGCCGCAGCCGAACGACCGAGCGCAGCGAGTCAGTGAGCGAGGAAGCGGAAGAGC
GCCCAATACGCAAACCGCCTCTCCCCGCGCGTTGGCCGATTCATTAATCACTCTGTGGTCTCAGCTTGTG
CTTCTAAGGTATGAGTCGCAAAATTGTTTTTTATTTTTGGTCTTGAGTCTAATATGCTCGCAGCTCTTGC
GTTGTATATGGTCGTTGTCGCGTATTTTCTGTTGTATTAAAAGATCAAACGAGATCAAGGGATGGCTCGC
GGGCTGTCTCTCGCACTAGGAGGAAGAATGCCTGAAAAAGGAACTTTGATTTTAGCTGTGGAATAGAGAT
GGCTTGTTTGAGGACGCTTGTCGCTTGGCGCAGGGACTTGAATGGCAGCTTGTGGAAACCGAAGGCGAGA
AAAGTCGACGGATACTGTACGTGGTTCTATTGCCAGTGCGGTGGAAGCTTCCTTCTCATATAGTTCAATC
CTTCTTTGAATCTGTTTGTTTCATATTTGGACTGTTTCATTCTCTGCTTGCGCATTCTCATCTTCGAGAA
CGACTGCAGGGATTGTTGGTTCTGTGGAGCTGATGAGCGCGCCTTGACCACCCTTGTTCTTGTTTTGCTC
TTTTGTTCTCATTTAACCCGTTTCTCCCTTCCAACCCTTTGACCTTGCAACATTGTCTCCCAGCGCGTTG
CCAAAGCGAACTTGATATCAGTATAGTATGACCAAGTAGTCTACCAAAATAAATTTTAGTACAGTATTGC
TAGTTATACAAGATAAATTTTGTACAACAATGATTATGCAGAGCTGGTATTCTGTAAGGAGTAAATTCAT
GCAGGTACAGAGCGTCCACGTCAGGCACACGCGCTTTAGTGCTGGGTACACATTATGCTACCTTTGGGGC
AAGGTGCTATTCTAGGTAGGGTATGCCTAGCAATGCCATGATCTTATGACCTCAGTAATCTGACCTTGGA
TTTAAGATCGGAGTTCTCAAACCCTGCGCGCTTGAGACCACGAA
